>Addgene plasmid #184538 | pLX311_TRIP13 | addgene full sequence | sequence record 365302 | Addgene NGS Result
GGTCGGAACAGGAGAGCGCACGAGGGAGCTTCCAGGGGGAAACGCCTGGTATCTTTATAGTCCTGTCGGG
TTTCGCCACCTCTGACTTGAGCGTCGATTTTTGTGATGCTCGTCAGGGGGGCGGAGCCTATGGAAAAACG
CCAGCAACGCGGCCTTTTTACGGTTCCTGGCCTTTTGCTGGCCTTTTGCTCACATGTTCTTTCCTGCGTT
ATCCCCTGATTCTGTGGATAACCGTATTACCGCCTTTGAGTGAGCTGATACCGCTCGCCGCAGCCGAACG
ACCGAGCGCAGCGAGTCAGTGAGCGAGGAAGCGGAAGAGCGCCCAATACGCAAACCGCCTCTCCCCGCGC
GTTGGCCGATTCATTAATGCAGCTGGCACGACAGGTTTCCCGACTGGAAAGCGGGCAGTGAGCGCAACGC
AATTAATGTGAGTTAGCTCACTCATTAGGCACCCCAGGCTTTACACTTTATGCTTCCGGCTCGTATGTTG
TGTGGAATTGTGAGCGGATAACAATTTCACACAGGAAACAGCTATGACCATGATTACGCCAAGCGCGCAA
TTAACCCTCACTAAAGGGAACAAAAGCTGGAGCTGCAAGCTTAATGTAGTCTTATGCAATACTCTTGTAG
TCTTGCAACATGGTAACGATGAGTTAGCAACATGCCTTACAAGGAGAGAAAAAGCACCGTGCATGCCGAT
TGGTGGAAGTAAGGTGGTACGATCGTGCCTTATTAGGAAGGCAACAGACGGGTCTGACATGGATTGGACG
AACCACTGAATTGCCGCATTGCAGAGATATTGTATTTAAGTGCCTAGCTCGATACATAAACGGGTCTCTC
TGGTTAGACCAGATCTGAGCCTGGGAGCTCTCTGGCTAACTAGGGAACCCACTGCTTAAGCCTCAATAAA
GCTTGCCTTGAGTGCTTCAAGTAGTGTGTGCCCGTCTGTTGTGTGACTCTGGTAACTAGAGATCCCTCAG
ACCCTTTTAGTCAGTGTGGAAAATCTCTAGCAGTGGCGCCCGAACAGGGACTTGAAAGCGAAAGGGAAAC
CAGAGGAGCTCTCTCGACGCAGGACTCGGCTTGCTGAAGCGCGCACGGCAAGAGGCGAGGGGCGGCGACT
GGTGAGTACGCCAAAAATTTTGACTAGCGGAGGCTAGAAGGAGAGAGATGGGTGCGAGAGCGTCAGTATT
AAGCGGGGGAGAATTAGATCGCGATGGGAAAAAATTCGGTTAAGGCCAGGGGGAAAGAAAAAATATAAAT
TAAAACATATAGTATGGGCAAGCAGGGAGCTAGAACGATTCGCAGTTAATCCTGGCCTGTTAGAAACATC
AGAAGGCTGTAGACAAATACTGGGACAGCTACAACCATCCCTTCAGACAGGATCAGAAGAACTTAGATCA
TTATATAATACAGTAGCAACCCTCTATTGTGTGCATCAAAGGATAGAGATAAAAGACACCAAGGAAGCTT
TAGACAAGATAGAGGAAGAGCAAAACAAAAGTAAGACCACCGCACAGCAAGCGGCCGCTGATCTTCAGAC
CTGGAGGAGGAGATATGAGGGACAATTGGAGAAGTGAATTATATAAATATAAAGTAGTAAAAATTGAACC
ATTAGGAGTAGCACCCACCAAGGCAAAGAGAAGAGTGGTGCAGAGAGAAAAAAGAGCAGTGGGAATAGGA
GCTTTGTTCCTTGGGTTCTTGGGAGCAGCAGGAAGCACTATGGGCGCAGCGTCAATGACGCTGACGGTAC
AGGCCAGACAATTATTGTCTGGTATAGTGCAGCAGCAGAACAATTTGCTGAGGGCTATTGAGGCGCAACA
GCATCTGTTGCAACTCACAGTCTGGGGCATCAAGCAGCTCCAGGCAAGAATCCTGGCTGTGGAAAGATAC
CTAAAGGATCAACAGCTCCTGGGGATTTGGGGTTGCTCTGGAAAACTCATTTGCACCACTGCTGTGCCTT
GGAATGCTAGTTGGAGTAATAAATCTCTGGAACAGATTTGGAATCACACGACCTGGATGGAGTGGGACAG
AGAAATTAACAATTACACAAGCTTAATACACTCCTTAATTGAAGAATCGCAAAACCAGCAAGAAAAGAAT
GAACAAGAATTATTGGAATTAGATAAATGGGCAAGTTTGTGGAATTGGTTTAACATAACAAATTGGCTGT
GGTATATAAAATTATTCATAATGATAGTAGGAGGCTTGGTAGGTTTAAGAATAGTTTTTGCTGTACTTTC
TATAGTGAATAGAGTTAGGCAGGGATATTCACCATTATCGTTTCAGACCCACCTCCCAACCCCGAGGGGA
CCCATGCATTGCATCTCAATTAGTCAGCAACCAGGTGTGGAAAGTCCCCAGGCTCCCCAGCAGGCAGAAG
TATGCAAAGCATGCGTCTCAATTAGTCAGCAACCATAGTCCCGCCCCTAACTCCGCCCATCCCGCCCCTA
ACTCCGCCCAGTTCCGCCCATTCTCCGCCCCATGGCTGACTAATTTTTTTTATTTATGCAGAGGCCGAGG
CCGCCTCGGCCTCTGAGCTATTCCAGAAGTAGTGAGGAGGCTTTTTTGGAGGCCTAGGCTTTTGCAAAAA
GCTTTCTAGAGGTACCACCATGGCCAAGCCTTTGTCTCAAGAAGAATCCACCCTCATTGAAAGAGCAACG
GCTACAATCAACAGCATCCCCATCTCTGAAGACTACAGCGTCGCCAGCGCAGCTCTCTCTAGCGACGGCC
GCATCTTCACTGGTGTCAATGTATATCATTTTACTGGGGGACCTTGTGCAGAACTCGTGGTGCTGGGCAC
TGCTGCTGCTGCGGCAGCTGGCAACCTGACTTGTATCGTCGCGATCGGAAATGAGAACAGGGGCATCTTG
AGCCCCTGCGGACGGTGCCGACAGGTGCTTCTCGATCTGCATCCTGGGATCAAAGCCATAGTGAAGGACA
GTGATGGACAGCCGACGGCAGTTGGGATTCGTGAATTGCTGCCCTCTGGTTATGTGTGGGAGGGCCTGCA
GCTGCAGTAGTAAGGCGCGCCGTTAACGAATTCTAGATCTTGAGACAAATGGCAGTATTCATCCACAATT
TTAAAAGAAAAGGGGGGATTGGGGGGTACAGTGCAGGGGAAAGAATAGTAGACATAATAGCAACAGACAT
ACAAACTAAAGAATTACAAAAACAAATTACAAAAATTCAAAATTTTCGGGTTTATTACAGGGACAGCAGA
GATCCACTTTGGCGCCGGCTCGAGGCCTGCAGGTGCAAAGATGGATAAAGTTTTAAACAGAGAGGAATCT
TTGCAGCTAATGGACCTTCTAGGTCTTGAAAGGAGTGGGAATTGGCTCCGGTGCCCGTCAGTGGGCAGAG
CGCACATCGCCCACAGTCCCCGAGAAGTTGGGGGGAGGGGTCGGCAATTGAACCGGTGCCTAGAGAAGGT
GGCGCGGGGTAAACTGGGAAAGTGATGTCGTGTACTGGCTCCGCCTTTTTCCCGAGGGTGGGGGAGAACC
GTATATAAGTGCAGTAGTCGCCGTGAACGTTCTTTTTCGCAACGGGTTTGCCGCCAGAACACAGGTAAGT
GCCGTGTGTGGTTCCCGCGGGCCTGGCCTCTTTACGGGTTATGGCCCTTGCGTGCCTTGAATTACTTCCA
CCTGGCTGCAGTACGTGATTCTTGATCCCGAGCTTCGGGTTGGAAGTGGGTGGGAGAGTTCGAGGCCTTG
CGCTTAAGGAGCCCCTTCGCCTCGTGCTTGAGTTGAGGCCTGGCCTGGGCGCTGGGGCCGCCGCGTGCGA
ATCTGGTGGCACCTTCGCGCCTGTCTCGCTGCTTTCGATAAGTCTCTAGCCATTTAAAATTTTTGATGAC
CTGCTGCGACGCTTTTTTTCTGGCAAGATAGTCTTGTAAATGCGGGCCAAGATCTGCACACTGGTATTTC
GGTTTTTGGGGCCGCGGGCGGCGACGGGGCCCGTGCGTCCCAGCGCACATGTTCGGCGAGGCGGGGCCTG
CGAGCGCGGCCACCGAGAATCGGACGGGGGTAGTCTCAAGCTGGCCGGCCTGCTCTGGTGCCTGGCCTCG
CGCCGCCGTGTATCGCCCCGCCCTGGGCGGCAAGGCTGGCCCGGTCGGCACCAGTTGCGTGAGCGGAAAG
ATGGCCGCTTCCCGGCCCTGCTGCAGGGAGCTCAAAATGGAGGACGCGGCGCTCGGGAGAGCGGGCGGGT
GAGTCACCCACACAAAGGAAAAGGGCCTTTCCGTCCTCAGCCGTCGCTTCATGTGACTCCACGGAGTACC
GGGCGCCGTCCAGGCACCTCGATTAGTTCTCGAGCTTTTGGAGTACGTCGTCTTTAGGTTGGGGGGAGGG
GTTTTATGCGATGGAGTTTCCCCACACTGAGTGGGTGGAGACTGAAGTTAGGCCAGCTTGGCACTTGATG
TAATTCTCCTTGGAATTTGCCCTTTTTGAGTTTGGATCTTGGTTCATTCTCAAGCCTCAGACAGTGGTTC
AAAGTTTTTTTCTTCCATTTCAGGTGTCGTGAGGCTAGCATCGATTGATCAACAAGTTTGTACAAAAAAG
CAGGCTCCACCATGGACGAGGCCGTGGGCGACCTGAAGCAGGCGCTTCCCTGTGTGGCCGAGTCGCCAAC
GGTCCACGTGGAGGTGCATCAGCGCGGCAGCAGCACTGCAAAGAAAGAAGACATAAACCTGAGTGTTAGA
AAGCTACTCAACAGACATAATATTGTGTTTGGTGATTACACATGGACTGAGTTTGATGAACCTTTTTTGA
CCAGAAATGTGCAGTCTGTGTCTATTATTGACACAGAATTAAAGGTTAAAGACTCACAGCCCATCGATTT
GAGTGCATGCACTGTTGCACTTCACATTTTCCAGCTGAATGAAGATGGCCCCAGCAGTGAAAATCTGGAG
GAAGAGACAGAAAACATAATTGCAGCAAATCACTGGGTTCTACCTGCAGCTGAATTCCATGGGCTTTGGG
ACAGCTTGGTATACGATGTGGAAGTCAAATCCCATCTCCTCGATTATGTGATGACAACTTTACTGTTTTC
AGACAAGAACGTCAACAGCAACCTCATCACCTGGAACCGGGTGGTGCTGCTCCACGGTCCTCCTGGCACT
GGAAAAACATCCCTGTGTAAAGCGTTAGCCCAGAAATTGACAATTAGACTTTCAAGCAGGTACCGATATG
GCCAATTAATTGAAATAAACAGCCACAGCCTCTTTTCTAAGTGGTTTTCGGAAAGTGGCAAGCTGGTAAC
CAAGATGTTTCAGAAGATTCAGGATTTGATTGATGATAAAGACGCCCTGGTGTTCGTGCTGATTGATGAG
GTGGAGAGTCTCACAGCCGCCCGAAATGCCTGCAGGGCGGGCACCGAGCCATCAGATGCCATCCGCGTGG
TCAATGCTGTCTTGACCCAAATTGATCAGATTAAAAGGCATTCCAATGTTGTGATTCTGACCACTTCTAA
CATCACCGAGAAGATCGACGTGGCCTTCGTGGACAGGGCTGACATCAAGCAGTACATTGGGCCACCCTCT
GCAGCAGCCATCTTCAAAATCTACCTCTCTTGTTTGGAAGAACTGATGAAGTGTCAGATCATATACCCTC
GCCAGCAGCTGCTGACCCTCCGAGAGCTAGAGATGATTGGCTTCATTGAAAACAACGTGTCAAAATTGAG
CCTTCTTTTGAATGACATTTCAAGGAAGAGCGAGGGCCTCAGCGGCCGGGTCCTGAGAAAACTCCCCTTT
CTGGCTCATGCGCTGTATGTCCAGGCCCCCACCGTCACCATAGAGGGGTTCCTCCAGGCCCTGTCTCTGG
CAGTGGACAAGCAGTTTGAAGAGAGAAAGAAGCTTGCAGCTTACATCTTGGACCCAGCTTTCTTGTACAA
AGTGGTTGATATCGGTAAGCCTATCCCTAACCCTCTCCTCGGTCTCGATTCTACGTAGTAATGAACTAGT
ACCGGTTAAGTCGACAATCAACGCGTTAAGTCGACAATCAACCTCTGGATTACAAAATTTGTGAAAGATT
GACTGGTATTCTTAACTATGTTGCTCCTTTTACGCTATGTGGATACGCTGCTTTAATGCCTTTGTATCAT
GCTATTGCTTCCCGTATGGCTTTCATTTTCTCCTCCTTGTATAAATCCTGGTTGCTGTCTCTTTATGAGG
AGTTGTGGCCCGTTGTCAGGCAACGTGGCGTGGTGTGCACTGTGTTTGCTGACGCAACCCCCACTGGTTG
GGGCATTGCCACCACCTGTCAGCTCCTTTCCGGGACTTTCGCTTTCCCCCTCCCTATTGCCACGGCGGAA
CTCATCGCCGCCTGCCTTGCCCGCTGCTGGACAGGGGCTCGGCTGTTGGGCACTGACAATTCCGTGGTGT
TGTCGGGGAAATCATCGTCCTTTCCTTGGCTGCTCGCCTGTGTTGCCACCTGGATTCTGCGCGGGACGTC
CTTCTGCTACGTCCCTTCGGCCCTCAATCCAGCGGACCTTCCTTCCCGCGGCCTGCTGCCGGCTCTGCGG
CCTCTTCCGCGTCTTCGCCTTCGCCCTCAGACGAGTCGGATCTCCCTTTGGGCCGCCTCCCCGCGTCGAC
TTTAAGACCAATGACTTACAAGGCAGCTGTAGATCTTAGCCACTTTTTAAAAGAAAAGGGGGGACTGGAA
GGGCTAATTCACTCCCAACGAAGACAAGATCTGCTTTTTGCTTGTACTGGGTCTCTCTGGTTAGACCAGA
TCTGAGCCTGGGAGCTCTCTGGCTAACTAGGGAACCCACTGCTTAAGCCTCAATAAAGCTTGCCTTGAGT
GCTTCAAGTAGTGTGTGCCCGTCTGTTGTGTGACTCTGGTAACTAGAGATCCCTCAGACCCTTTTAGTCA
GTGTGGAAAATCTCTAGCAGTACGTATAGTAGTTCATGTCATCTTATTATTCAGTATTTATAACTTGCAA
AGAAATGAATATCAGAGAGTGAGAGGAACTTGTTTATTGCAGCTTATAATGGTTACAAATAAAGCAATAG
CATCACAAATTTCACAAATAAAGCATTTTTTTCACTGCATTCTAGTTGTGGTTTGTCCAAACTCATCAAT
GTATCTTATCATGTCTGGCTCTAGCTATCCCGCCCCTAACTCCGCCCATCCCGCCCCTAACTCCGCCCAG
TTCCGCCCATTCTCCGCCCCATGGCTGACTAATTTTTTTTATTTATGCAGAGGCCGAGGCCGCCTCGGCC
TCTGAGCTATTCCAGAAGTAGTGAGGAGGCTTTTTTGGAGGCCTAGGGACGTACCCAATTCGCCCTATAG
TGAGTCGTATTACGCGCGCTCACTGGCCGTCGTTTTACAACGTCGTGACTGGGAAAACCCTGGCGTTACC
CAACTTAATCGCCTTGCAGCACATCCCCCTTTCGCCAGCTGGCGTAATAGCGAAGAGGCCCGCACCGATC
GCCCTTCCCAACAGTTGCGCAGCCTGAATGGCGAATGGG
[124 nt withheld, positions 7460-7583]
C
[91 nt withheld, positions 7585-7675]
A
[49 nt withheld, positions 7677-7725]
CCTTTGACGTTGGAGTCCACGTTCTTT
[37 nt withheld, positions 7753-7789]
ACCCTATCTCGGTCTATTCTTTTGATTTATAAGGGATTTTGCCGATTTCGGCCTATTGGTTAAAAAATGA
GCTGATTTAACAAAAATTTAACGCGAATTTTAACAAAATATTAACGCTTACAATTTAGGTGGCACTTTTC
GGGGAAATGTGCGCGGAACCCCTATTTGTTTATTTTTCTAAATACATTCAAATATGTATCCGCTCATGAG
ACAATAACCCTGATAAATGCTTCAATAATATTGAAAAAGGAAGAGTATGAGTATTCAACATTTCCGTGTC
GCCCTTATTCCCTTTTTTGCGGCATTTTGCCTTCCTGTTTTTGCTCACCCAGAAACGCTGGTGAAAGTAA
AAGATGCTGAAGATCAGTTGGGTGCACGAGTGGGTTACATCGAACTGGATCTCAACAGCGGTAAGATCCT
TGAGAGTTTTCGCCCCGAAGAACGTTTTCCAATGATGAGCACTTTTAAAGTTCTGCTATGTGGCGCGGTA
TTATCCCGTATTGACGCCGGGCAAGAGCAACTCGGTCGCCGCATACACTATTCTCAGAATGACTTGGTTG
AGTACTCACCAGTCACAGAAAAGCATCTTACGGATGGCATGACAGTAAGAGAATTATGCAGTGCTGCCAT
AACCATGAGTGATAACACTGCGGCCAACTTACTTCTGACAACGATCGGAGGACCGAAGGAGCTAACCGCT
TTTTTGCACAACATGGGGGATCATGTAACTCGCCTTGATCGTTGGGAACCGGAGCTGAATGAAGCCATAC
CAAACGACGAGCGTGACACCACGATGCCTGTAGCAATGGCAACAACGTTGCGCAAACTATTAACTGGCGA
ACTACTTACTCTAGCTTCCCGGCAACAATTAATAGACTGGATGGAGGCGGATAAAGTTGCAGGACCACTT
CTGCGCTCGGCCCTTCCGGCTGGCTGGTTTATTGCTGATAAATCTGGAGCCGGTGAGCGTGGGTCTCGCG
GTATCATTGCAGCACTGGGGCCAGATGGTAAGCCCTCCCGTATCGTAGTTATCTACACGACGGGGAGTCA
GGCAACTATGGATGAACGAAATAGACAGATCGCTGAGATAGGTGCCTCACTGATTAAGCATTGGTAACTG
TCAGACCAAGTTTACTCATATATACTTTAGATTGATTTAAAACTTCATTTTTAATTTAAAAGGATCTAGG
TGAAGATCCTTTTTGATAATCTCATGACCAAAATCCCTTAACGTGAGTTTTCGTTCCACTGAGCGTCAGA
CCCCGTAGAAAAGATCAAAGGATCTTCTTGAGATCCTTTTTTTCTGCGCGTAATCTGCTGCTTGCAAACA
AAAAAACCACCGCTACCAGCGGTGGTTTGTTTGCCGGATCAAGAGCTACCAACTCTTTTTCCGAAGGTAA
CTGGCTTCAGCAGAGCGCAGATACCAAATACTGTTCTTCTAGTGTAGCCGTAGTTAGGCCACCACTTCAA
GAACTCTGTAGCACCGCCTACATACCTCGCTCTGCTAATCCTGTTACCAGTGGCTGCTGCCAGTGGCGAT
AAGTCGTGTCTTACCGGGTTGGACTCAAGACGATAGTTACCGGATAAGGCGCAGCGGTCGGGCTGAACGG
GGGGTTCGTGCACACAGCCCAGCTTGGAGCGAACGACCTACACCGAACTGAGATACCTACAGCGTGAGCT
ATGAGAAAGCGCCACGCTTCCCGAAGGGAGAAAGGCGGACAGGTATCCGGTAAGCGGCAG
Features (pLannotate 1.2.2; 33 found; start..end, strand, type, name):
    319..411     +  CDS            lacI (fragment): lac repressor; lacI; The lac repressor binds to the lac operator to inhibit transcription in E. coli. This inhibition can be relieved by adding lactose or isopropyl-β-D-thiogalactopyranoside (IPTG).
    424..445     +  protein_bind   CAP binding site: CAP binding activates transcription in the presence of cAMP. E. coli catabolite activator protein
    460..490     +  promoter       lac promoter: promoter for the E. coli lac operon
    498..514     +  protein_bind   lac operator: The lac repressor binds to the lac operator to inhibit transcription in E. coli. This inhibition can be relieved by adding lactose or isopropyl-β-D-thiogalactopyranoside (IPTG). lac repressor encoded by lacI
    559..577     +  promoter       T3 promoter: promoter for bacteriophage T3 RNA polymerase
    605..831     +  promoter       RSV promoter: Rous sarcoma virus enhancer/promoter
    832..1012    +  LTR            5' LTR (truncated): truncated 5' long terminal repeat (LTR) from HIV-1
   1059..1184    +  misc_feature   HIV-1 Ψ: packaging signal of human immunodeficiency virus type 1
   1168..1531    +  CDS            HIV-1 gag (fragment): gag protein from human immunodeficiency virus 1; gag
   1677..1910    +  misc_feature   RRE: The Rev response element (RRE) of HIV-1 allows for Rev-dependent mRNA export from the nucleus to the cytoplasm.
   2287..2313    +  CDS            Rev (fragment): human immunodeficiency virus 1 (HIV-1) Rev protein; rev; enhances nuclear export of unspliced and incompletely spliced viral mRNAs
   2320..2343    +  promoter       SV40 promoter (fragment): SV40 early promoter
   2344..2415    +  promoter       SV40 promoter (fragment): SV40 enhancer and early promoter
   2439..2574    +  rep_origin     SV40 ori: SV40 origin of replication
   2610..3005    +  CDS            BSD: blasticidin S deaminase; Aspergillus terreus BSD; confers resistance to blasticidin
   3079..3196    +  misc_feature   cPPT/CTS: central polypurine tract and central termination sequence of HIV-1
   3261..3327    +  CDS            small t antigen (fragment): SV40 (simian virus 40) small t antigen
   3334..4512    +  promoter       EF-1α promoter: strong constitutive promoter for human elongation factor EF-1α
   4532..4556    +  protein_bind   attB1: mutant version of attB; recombination site for the Gateway® BP reaction BP Clonase™
   4562..5857    +  CDS            TRIP13: PCH2_HUMAN - Also known as PCH2. Experimental evidence at protein level: Swiss-Prot protein existence level 1. Plays a key role in chromosome recombination and chromosome structure development during meiosis. Required at early steps in meiotic recombination that leads to non-crossovers pathways. Also needed for efficient completion of homologous synapsis by influencing crossover distribution along the chromosomes affecting both crossovers and non-crossovers pathways. Also required for development of higher- order chromosome structures and is needed for synaptonemal-complex formation. In males,
   5862..5886    -  protein_bind   attB2: mutant version of attB; recombination site for the Gateway® BP reaction BP Clonase™
   5894..5935    +  CDS            V5 tag: epitope tag from simian virus 5
   5986..6574    +  misc_feature   WPRE: woodchuck hepatitis virus posttranscriptional regulatory element
   6625..6644    +  misc_feature   cPPT/CTS (fragment): central polypurine tract and central termination sequence of HIV-1
   6646..6879    +  LTR            3' LTR (ΔU3): self-inactivating 3' long terminal repeat (LTR) from HIV-1
   6957..7078    +  polyA_signal   SV40 poly(A) signal: SV40 polyadenylation signal
   7118..7253    +  rep_origin     SV40 ori: SV40 origin of replication
   7274..7292    -  promoter       T7 promoter: promoter for bacteriophage T7 RNA polymerase
   7300..7455    +  CDS            lacZα (fragment): LacZα fragment of β-galactosidase; lacZ fragment
   7460..7888    +  rep_origin     f1 ori (sequence partly withheld): f1 bacteriophage origin of replication; arrow indicates direction of (+) strand synthesis
   7941..8045    +  promoter       AmpR promoter: bla
   8046..8906    +  CDS            AmpR: β-lactamase; bla; confers resistance to ampicillin, carbenicillin, and related antibiotics
   9077..136     +  rep_origin     ori (across the origin): high-copy-number ColE1/pMB1/pBR322/pUC origin of replication
