[The description below was written by a language model from this plasmid's Addgene catalogue record and pLannotate feature annotations shown in this document.]
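Description:
pLX311_TRIP13 is a third-generation-style, self-inactivating HIV-1 lentiviral expression vector built on the Broad Institute pLX311 backbone for constitutive expression of human TRIP13 in mammalian cells. In bacteria it is maintained through a ColE1/pUC-type origin and selected with ampicillin via the β-lactamase gene. An f1 origin and remnants of a lac/lacZα cloning region with T3 and T7 promoters are also present. Although the origin is annotated as a high-copy type, the catalogue lists the plasmid as low copy and names a recombination-stabilising host strain, which fits a vector carrying repeated LTR sequences.

The viral portion begins with an RSV promoter fused to a truncated 5' LTR, which drives production of the genomic RNA in packaging cells. It is followed by the Ψ packaging signal with a partial gag sequence, the Rev response element for Rev-dependent nuclear export, and a cPPT/CTS that aids nuclear import of the preintegration complex. Two expression units lie between the LTRs. An SV40 early promoter drives blasticidin S deaminase for selection of transduced cells. Downstream, the EF-1α promoter drives the TRIP13 open reading frame, which was inserted by Gateway recombination and is flanked by attB1 and attB2 sites. The coding sequence reads through attB2 into a C-terminal V5 epitope tag for detection. A WPRE enhances transcript expression, and the ΔU3 3' LTR inactivates viral promoter activity after integration. An SV40 poly(A) signal lies beyond the 3' LTR.

TRIP13 (also called PCH2) has recorded roles in meiotic recombination and chromosome synapsis. The associated study concerns targeting TRIP13 in favorable histology Wilms tumor, so the construct serves for stable overexpression of tagged TRIP13 in transduced, blasticidin-selected cells.
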