Addgene plasmid #184538: pLX311_TRIP13
Purpose: Constitutive expression of TRIP13
Depositing lab: Andrew Hong. Depositing organization: Emory University. Publication: Targeting TRIP13 in favorable histology Wilms tumor with nuclear export inhibitors synergizes with doxorubicin. Mittal K, Cooper GW, Lee BP, Su Y, Skinner KT, Shim J, Jonus HC, Kim WJ, Doshi M, Almanza D, Kynnap BD, Christie AL, Yang X, Cowley GS, Leeper BA, Morton CL, Dwivedi B, Lawrence T, Rupji M, Keskula P, Meyer S, Clinton CM, Bhasin M, Crompton BD, Tseng YY, Boehm JS, Ligon KL, Root DE, Murphy AJ, Weinstock DM, Gokhale PC, Spangle JM, Rivera MN, Mullen EA, Stegmaier K, Goldsmith KC, Hahn WC, Hong AL. Commun Biol. 2024 Apr 8;7(1):426. doi: 10.1038/s42003-024-06140-6. PubMed 38589567.
Backbone
  Vector backbone: pLX311
  Backbone manufacturer: Broad Institute
  Backbone size w/o insert (bp): 8765
  Vector type: Mammalian Expression, Lentiviral
  Selectable markers: Blasticidin
Growth in bacteria
  Bacterial resistance: Ampicillin, 100 μg/mL
  Growth temperature: 30°C
  Growth strain: NEB Stable
  Copy number: Low Copy
Gene/Insert
  Gene/Insert name: TRIP13
  Species: H. sapiens (human)
  Insert size (bp): 1299
  GenBank ID: NM_004237.4
  Entrez Gene: TRIP13 (a.k.a. 16E1BP, MVA3, OOMD9, OZEMA9)
  Tag / fusion protein: V5 (C terminal on insert)
  Cloning method: Gateway Cloning
  Sequencing primers: 5′ EF1alpha; 3′ WPRE
Terms and licenses: Academic/Nonprofit Terms; Industry Terms: Not Available to Industry
How to cite: pLX311_TRIP13 was a gift from Andrew Hong (Addgene plasmid # 184538 ; http://n2t.net/addgene:184538 ; RRID:Addgene_184538)
